Addgene plasmid #14061: pchfn01
Depositing lab: Richard Hynes. Depositing organization: Massachusetts Institute of Technology. Publication: Alternative splicing of chicken fibronectin in embryos and in normal and transformed cells. Norton PA, Hynes RO. Mol Cell Biol. 1987 Dec . 7(12):4297-307. PubMed 2830487.
Backbone
  Vector backbone: pGEM-2
  Backbone manufacturer: Promega
  Backbone size w/o insert (bp): 2869
  Vector type: Mammalian Expression
Growth in bacteria
  Bacterial resistance: Ampicillin, 100 μg/mL
  Growth temperature: 37°C
  Growth strain: DH5alpha
  Copy number: Unknown
Gene/Insert
  Gene/Insert name: Chicken Fibronectin
  Species: G. gallus (chicken)
  Insert size (bp): 397
  GenBank ID: AF003198
  Entrez Gene: FN1 (a.k.a. FN)
  Cloning method: Restriction Enzyme; 5′ cloning site PstI (not destroyed); 3′ cloning site PstI (not destroyed)
  Sequencing primers: 5′ T7; 3′ SP6
Terms and licenses: Academic/Nonprofit Terms; Industry Terms: Not Available to Industry
How to cite: pchfn01 was a gift from Richard Hynes (Addgene plasmid # 14061 ; http://n2t.net/addgene:14061 ; RRID:Addgene_14061)
