[The description below was written by a language model from this plasmid's Addgene catalogue record.]
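Description:
pchfn01 is a small bacterial plasmid carrying a 397 bp fragment of chicken (Gallus gallus) fibronectin (FN1) cloned into the Promega pGEM-2 backbone, which is about 2.9 kb without insert. The fragment was inserted by restriction cloning at the PstI site, and PstI sites are retained on both sides, so the insert can be released again with a single enzyme. Because the same site is used at both ends, the orientation of the insert is not defined by the cloning strategy, and the record does not state it. The plasmid is propagated in E. coli under ampicillin selection. The copy number is listed as unknown.

pGEM-2 is a standard in vitro transcription vector in which the polylinker is flanked by opposing SP6 and T7 bacteriophage RNA polymerase promoters, consistent with the T7 and SP6 sequencing primers listed for this plasmid. That arrangement lets either strand of the insert be transcribed into RNA from a linearised template, giving sense or antisense probes. Although the catalogue lists the vector type as mammalian expression, the record names no mammalian promoter, polyadenylation signal or eukaryotic selection marker. The short insert is only a small portion of the fibronectin coding sequence, so the construct is better regarded as a cDNA fragment or probe clone than as an expression plasmid. The associated study examined alternative splicing of chicken fibronectin in embryos and in normal and transformed cells, which suggests use as a hybridisation or RNA-mapping probe for fibronectin transcripts. The record does not say which region of the gene the fragment covers, and no feature table was provided to confirm the layout.
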