>Addgene plasmid #14061 | pchfn01 | addgene partial sequence | sequence record 20292 | T7 5'-TAATACGACTCACTATAGGG-3'
ATACTACCGGATCACTTATGGTGAAGCACGTGGAAGTAGCCCTGTGCATGAGATTACAGTGCCTGGCACC
ACGTCTCGTGCTACCATCACTGGCCTCAAACCCGGTGTGGACATACACCATCACTGTGTATGCTGTAACT
GGTCGTGGAGACAGCCCTGCCAGCAACCAGCCAGTTACTGTCACCTACCAAACAGAAATAGACACCCCCT
CCCATATGCAAGTTACCGATGTCCAGGACAACAGCATCAGCATCAGATGGCTCCCTTCATCATCCCCAGT
CACAGGGTATCGGGTGACAGCTGTCCCCAAAAAAGGACATGGACCCACAAAAACTAAAAATGTCCCTCCA
GATCAAACACAAGTCACTATTGAAGGCCTGCAGGTCGACTCTAGAGGATCCCCGGGCGAGCTCGAATTCC
GTGTATTCTATAGTGTCACCTAAATCGTATGTGTATGATACATAAGGTTATGTATTAATTGTAGCCGCGT
TCTAACGACAATATGTACAAGCCTAATTGTGTAGCATCTGGCTTACTGAAACAGACCCTATCATCTCTCT
CGTAAACTGCCGTCAGAGTCTGTTTGGTTGGACGAACCTTCTGAGTTTCTG
